>Addgene plasmid #126988 | pJUMP44-2A(sfGFP) | addgene full sequence | sequence record 248082 | Addgene NGS Result
TTAATTAAGGAGTTTTGCAGGTGCACCTGCTTTTCGCTGAATTCGCGGCCGCTTCTAGAGGGTCTCTGGA
GTGAGACGGGAGTTGACGGCTAGCTCAGTCCTAGGTACAGTGCTAGCGTACTTGTTTAACTTTAAGAAGG
AGATATACAATGGTAGCCCGTAAAGGCGAAGAGCTGTTCACTGGTGTCGTCCCTATTCTGGTGGAACTGG
ATGGTGATGTCAACGGTCATAAGTTTTCCGTGCGTGGCGAGGGTGAAGGTGACGCAACTAATGGTAAACT
GACGCTGAAGTTCATCTGTACTACTGGTAAACTGCCGGTACCTTGGCCGACTCTGGTAACGACGCTGACT
TATGGTGTTCAGTGCTTTGCTCGTTATCCGGACCATATGAAGCAGCATGACTTCTTCAAGTCCGCCATGC
CGGAAGGCTATGTGCAGGAACGCACGATTTCCTTTAAGGATGACGGCACGTACAAAACGCGTGCGGAAGT
GAAATTTGAAGGCGATACCCTGGTAAACCGCATTGAGCTGAAAGGCATTGACTTTAAAGAAGATGGCAAT
ATCCTGGGCCATAAGCTGGAATACAATTTTAACAGCCACAATGTTTACATCACCGCCGATAAACAAAAAA
ATGGCATTAAAGCGAATTTTAAAATTCGCCACAACGTGGAGGATGGCAGCGTGCAGCTGGCTGATCACTA
CCAGCAAAACACTCCAATCGGTGATGGTCCTGTTCTGCTGCCAGACAATCACTATCTGAGCACGCAAAGC
GTTCTGTCTAAAGATCCGAACGAGAAACGCGATCATATGGTTCTGCTGGAGTTCGTAACCGCAGCGGGCA
TCACGCATGGTATGGATGAACTGTACAAAGGTTCGTAACTTCTGACTGAGTTGCACGCTCGTCTCTCGCT
AATGTGAGACCTACTAGTAGCGGCCGCTGCAGGGAGTTGTCTTCGAAGACTTCGCTCTAGTCTTGGACTC
CTGTTGATAGATCCAGTAATGACCTCAGAACTCCATCTGGATTTGTTCAGAACGCTCGGTTGCCGCCGGG
CGTTTTTTATTGGTGAGAATCCAGGGGTCCCCAATAATTACGATTTACGTATTTAAATGAACCTTGACCG
AACGCAGCGGTGGTAACGGCGCAGTGGCGGTTTTCATGGCTTGTTATGACTGTTTTTTTGGGGTACAGTC
TATGCCTCGGGCATCCAAGCAGCAAGCGCGTTACGCCGTGGGTCGATGTTTGATGTTATGGAGCAGCAAC
GATGTTACGCAGCAGGGCAGTCGCCCTAAAACAAAGTTAAACATCATGAGGGAAGCGGTGATCGCCGAAG
TATCGACTCAACTATCAGAGGTAGTTGGCGTCATCGAGCGCCATCTCGAACCGACGTTGCTGGCCGTACA
TTTGTACGGCTCCGCAGTGGATGGCGGCCTGAAGCCACACAGTGATATTGATTTGCTGGTTACGGTGACC
GTAAGGCTTGATGAAACAACGCGGCGAGCTTTGATCAACGACCTTTTGGAAACTTCGGCTTCCCCTGGAG
AGAGCGAGATTCTCCGCGCTGTAGAAGTCACCATTGTTGTGCACGACGACATCATTCCGTGGCGTTATCC
AGCTAAGCGCGAACTGCAATTTGGAGAATGGCAGCGCAATGACATTCTTGCAGGTATCTTCGAGCCAGCC
ACGATCGACATTGATCTGGCTATCTTGCTGACAAAAGCAAGAGAACATAGCGTTGCCTTGGTAGGTCCAG
CGGCGGAGGAACTCTTTGATCCGGTTCCTGAACAGGATCTATTTGAGGCGCTAAATGAAACCTTAACGCT
ATGGAACTCGCCGCCCGACTGGGCTGGTGATGAGCGAAATGTAGTGCTTACGTTGTCCCGCATTTGGTAC
AGCGCAGTAACCGGCAAAATCGCGCCGAAGGATGTCGCTGCCGACTGGGCAATGGAGCGCCTGCCGGCCC
AGTATCAGCCCGTCATACTTGAAGCTAGACAGGCTTATCTTGGACAAGAAGAAGATCGCTTGGCCTCGCG
CGCAGATCAGTTGGAAGAATTTGTCCACTACGTGAAAGGCGAGATCACCAAGGTAGTCGGCAAATAAGAC
AATTGTCCTTTTCCGCTGCATAACCCTGCTTCGGGGTCATTATAGCGATTTTTTCGGTATATCCATCCTT
TTTCGCACGATATACAGGATTTTGCCAAAGGGTTCGTGTAGACTTTCCTTGGTGTATCCAACGGCGTCAG
CCGGGCAGGATAGGTGAAGTAGGCCCACCCGCGAGCGGGTGTTCCTTCTTCACTGTCCCTTATTCGCACC
TGGCGGTGCTCAACGGGAATCCTGCTCTGCGAGGCTGGCCGTAGGCCGGCCGATAATCTCATGACCAAAA
TCCCTTAACGTGAGTTTTCGTTCCACTGAGCGTCAGACCCCGTAGAAAAGATCAAAGGATCTTCTTGAGA
TCCTTTTTTTCTGCGCGTAATCTGCTGCTTGCAAACAAAAAAACCACCGCTACCAGCGGTGGTTTGTTTG
CCGGATCAAGAGCTACCAACTCTTTTTCCGAAGGTAACTGGCTTCAGCAGAGCGCAGATACCAAATACTG
TTCTTCTAGTGTAGCCGTAGTTAGGCCACCACTTCAAGAACTCTGTAGCACCGCCTACATACCTCGCTCT
GCTAATCCTGTTACCAGTGGCTGCTGCCAGTGGCGATAAGTCGTGTCTTACCGGGTTGGACTCAAGACGA
TAGTTACCGGATAAGGCGCAGCGGTCGGGCTGAACGGGGGGTTCGTGCACACAGCCCAGCTTGGAGCGAA
CGACCTACACCGAACTGAGATACCTACAGCGTGAGCTATGAGAAAGCGCCACGCTTCCCGAAGGGAGAAA
GGCGGACAGGCATCCGGTAAGCGGCAGGGTCGGAACAGGAGAGCGCACGAGGGAGCTTCCAGGGGGAAAC
GCCTGGTATCTTTATAGTCCTGTCGGGTTTCGCCACCTCTGACTTGAGCGTCGATTTTTGTGATGCTCGT
CAGGGGGGCGGAGCCTATGGAAAAACGCCAGCAACGCGGCCGTGAAAGGCAGGCCGGTCCGTGGTGGCCA
CGGCCTCTAGGCCAGATCCAGCGGCATCTGGGTTAGTCGAGCGCGGGCCGCTTCCCATGTCTCACCAGGG
CGAGCCTGTTTCGCGATCTCAGCATCTGAAATCTTCCCGGCCTTGCGCTTCGCTGGGGCCTTACCCACCG
CCTTGGCGGGCTTCTTCGGTCCAAAACTGAACAACAGATGTGTGACCTTGCGCCCGGTCTTTCGCTGCGC
CCACTCCACCTGTAGCGGGCTGTGCTCGTTGATCTGCGTCACGGCTGGATCAAGCACTCGCAACTTGAAG
TCCTTGATCGAGGGATACCGGCCTTCCAGTTGAAACCACTTTCGCAGCTGGTCAATTTCTATTTCGCGCT
GGCCGATGCTGTCCCATTGCATGAGCAGCTCGTAAAGCCTGATCGCGTGGGTGCTGTCCATCTTGGCCAC
GTCAGCCAAGGCGTATTTGGTGAACTGTTTGGTGAGTTCCGTCAGGTACGGCAGCATGTCTTTGGTGAAC
CTGAGTTCTACACGGCCCTCACCCTCCCGGTAGATGATTGTTTGCACCCAGCCGGTAATCATCACACTCG
GTCTTTTCCCCTTGCCATTGGGCTCTTGGGTTAACCGGACTTCCCGCCGTTTCAGGCGCAGGGCCGCTTC
TTTGAGCTGGTTGTAGGAAGATTCGATAGGGACACCCGCCATCGTCGCTATGTCCTCCGCCGTCACTGAA
TACATCACTTCATCGGTGACAGGCTCGCTCCTCTTCACCTGGCTAATACAGGCCAGAACGATCCGCTGTT
CCTGAACACTGAGGCGATACGCGGCCTCGACCAGGGCATTGCTTTTGTAAACCATTGGGGGTGAGGCCAC
GTTCGACATTCCTTGTGTATAAGGGGACACTGTATCTGCGTCCCACAATACAACAAATCCGTCCCTTTAC
AACAACAAATCCGTCCCTTCTTAACAACAAATCCGTCCCTTAATGGCAACAAATCCGTCCCTTTTTAAAC
TCTACAGGCCACGGATTACGTGGCCTGTAGACGTCCTAAAAGGTTTAAAAGGGAAAAGGAAGAAAAGGGT
GGAAACGCAAAAAACGCACCACTACGTGGCCCCGTTGGGGCCGCATTTGTGCCCCTGAAGGGGCGGGGGA
GGCGTCTGGGCAATCCCCGTTTTACCAGTCCCCTATCGCCGCCTGAGAGGGCGCAGGAAGCGAGTAATCA
GGGTATCGAGGCGGATTCACCCTTGGCGTCCAACCAGCGGCACCAGCGGCGCCTGAGAGGGGCGCGCCCA
GCTGTCTAGGGCGGCGGATTTGTCCTACTCAGGAGAGCGTTCACCGACAAACAACAGATAAAACGAAAGG
CCCAGTCTTTCGACTGAGCCTTTCGTTTTATTTGATGCCT
Features (pLannotate 1.2.2; 13 found; start..end, strand, type, name):
     39..60      +  misc_feature   BioBrick prefix: BioBrick prefix for parts that do not start with "ATG"
     83..107     +  promoter       J23119(SpeI) promoter (fragment): bacterial promoter (Registry of Standard Biological Parts BBa J23119) modified to end with an SpeI site
    122..142     +  RBS            RBS: efficient ribosome binding site from bacteriophage T7 gene 10 (Olins and Rangwala, 1989)
    159..869     +  CDS            superfolder GFP: GFP variant that folds robustly even when fused to poorly folded proteins (Pédelacq et al., 2006)
    922..942     +  misc_feature   BioBrick suffix: universal suffix for all parts
    976..1070    +  terminator     lambda t0 terminator: transcription terminator from phage lambda
   1243..1299    +  CDS            GmR (fragment): gentamycin acetyltransferase; aacC1; confers resistance to gentamycin
   1306..2094    +  CDS            aadA: S3AD_ECOLX - Experimental evidence at protein level: Swiss-Prot protein existence level 1. Mediates bacterial resistance to the antibiotics streptomycin and spectinomycin. From Escherichia coli.
   2243..2351    +  oriT           oriT: incP origin of transfer
   2445..3033    +  rep_origin     ori: high-copy-number ColE1/pMB1/pBR322/pUC origin of replication
   3087..3920    -  CDS            pRO1600 Rep: replication protein for the broad-host-range plasmid pRO1600 from Pseudomonas aeruginosa&nbsp
   3934..4285    +  rep_origin     pRO1600 oriV: broad-host-range origin of replication from Pseudomonas aeruginosa plasmid pRO1600; requires the pRO1600 Rep protein for replication (West et al., 1994)
   4358..4444    -  terminator     rrnB T1 terminator: Escherichia coli rrnB; transcription terminator T1 from the E. coli rrnB gene
