[The description below was written by a language model from this plasmid's Addgene catalogue record and pLannotate feature annotations shown in this document.]
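Description:
pJUMP44-2A(sfGFP) is an empty Level 2 backbone from the Joint Universal Modular Plasmids (JUMP) platform, a SEVA-derived vector family for bacterial synthetic biology and modular cloning. The sequenced plasmid is about 4.45 kb and is designed as an E. coli–Pseudomonas shuttle. It carries a high-copy ColE1/pUC-type origin for replication in E. coli, together with the pRO1600 oriV and its cognate Rep protein gene, which support replication in Pseudomonas. An incP oriT is also present, which would allow conjugative mobilisation when transfer functions are supplied in trans. Selection is by spectinomycin through the aadA adenylyltransferase gene, which also confers streptomycin resistance. A short gentamicin acetyltransferase fragment annotated just upstream of aadA is too small to be functional and appears to be a remnant.

The record lists no gene insert. Instead, the cloning position is occupied by a constitutive sfGFP reporter cassette: a fragment of the strong synthetic J23119 promoter, the phage T7 gene 10 ribosome binding site and the superfolder GFP coding sequence. This cassette is bracketed by BioBrick prefix and suffix sequences. The lambda t0 terminator lies downstream and the rrnB T1 terminator upstream, insulating the cargo region from the rest of the backbone. In modular assembly vectors of this kind, such a reporter usually serves as a visual screening marker that is displaced when assembled parts are inserted, so that correct clones lose fluorescence. The record itself simply calls it an sfGFP reporter and does not annotate the assembly enzyme sites. As a Level 2 vector, it is presumably intended to receive combined lower-level assemblies, for use in E. coli or Pseudomonas hosts.
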