Addgene plasmid #126988: pJUMP44-2A(sfGFP)
Purpose: (Empty Backbone) Level 2 vector. sfGFP reporter. Origin pRO1600/ColE1 (E.coli - Pseudomonas shuttle)
Depositing lab: Chris French. Depositing organization: University of Edinburgh. Publication: Joint universal modular plasmids (JUMP): a flexible vector platform for synthetic biology. Valenzuela-Ortega M, French C. Synth Biol (Oxf). 2021 Feb 2;6(1):ysab003. doi: 10.1093/synbio/ysab003. eCollection 2021. PubMed 33623824.
Backbone
  Vector backbone: pJUMP44-2A
  Backbone manufacturer: Backbone derived from SEVA.
  Vector type: Bacterial Expression, Synthetic Biology
Growth in bacteria
  Bacterial resistance: Spectinomycin, 50 μg/mL
  Growth temperature: 37°C
  Growth strain: JM109
  Copy number: High Copy
Gene/Insert
  Gene/Insert name: None
  Mutation: None
Terms and licenses: Academic/Nonprofit Terms; Industry Terms: Not Available to Industry
Depositor comments: Please visit https://www.biorxiv.org/content/10.1101/799585v1 for bioRxiv preprint.
How to cite: pJUMP44-2A(sfGFP) was a gift from Chris French (Addgene plasmid # 126988 ; http://n2t.net/addgene:126988 ; RRID:Addgene_126988)
